Addgene plasmid #30008: HL 839 (=HL 716 + pHL 108)
Depositing lab: Han Lim. Depositing organization: University of California, Berkeley. Publication: Disruption of small RNA signaling caused by competition for Hfq. Hussein R, Lim HN. Proc Natl Acad Sci U S A. 2011 Jan 18;108(3):1110-5. doi: 10.1073/pnas.1010082108. Epub 2010 Dec 28. PubMed 21189298.
Backbone
  Vector backbone: ColE (from pZ system) + AmpR
  Backbone manufacturer: Lim Lab (modified from Rolf Lutz and Hermann Bujard, 1997)
  Backbone size w/o insert (bp): 2000
  Vector type: Bacterial Expression, Synthetic Biology
Growth in bacteria
  Bacterial resistance: Ampicillin, 100 μg/mL
  Growth temperature: 37°C
  Growth strain: HL 716
  Copy number: High Copy
Gene/Insert
  Gene/Insert name: pLlacO-1:MicC-mCherry, pLtetO-1:ompC::gfp
  Species: E. coli
  Insert size (bp): 2600
  Tag / fusion protein: mCherry, GFP (C terminal on backbone)
  Cloning method: Restriction Enzyme; 5′ cloning site AatII (not destroyed); 3′ cloning site ApaI (not destroyed)
  Sequencing primers: 5′ ctcatgagcggatacat atttgaa; 3′ agctgatacc gctcgccgca gccgaacg
Terms and licenses: Academic/Nonprofit Terms; Industry Terms: Not Available to Industry
Depositor comments: Please note that this plasmid may require a unique bacterial strain, so make sure to confirm that you can also obtain the appropriate growth strain. Please contact us or contact our distributors if you have any questions.
How to cite: HL 839 (=HL 716 + pHL 108) was a gift from Han Lim (Addgene plasmid # 30008 ; http://n2t.net/addgene:30008 ; RRID:Addgene_30008)
