[The description below was written by a language model from this plasmid's Addgene catalogue record.]
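Description:
HL 839 is the catalogue designation for plasmid pHL 108 carried in the E. coli host strain HL 716. The plasmid is a bacterial expression and synthetic biology construct built on a modified pZ-system backbone of about 2 kb. It combines a ColE-type origin of replication, which gives high copy number, with an ampicillin resistance marker for selection. The record notes that the plasmid may depend on its specific host strain. This fits its use of repressor-controlled promoters, although the genotype of HL 716 is not given.

The roughly 2.6 kb insert, cloned between AatII and ApaI sites that are both retained, holds two independently regulated modules. In the first, the PLlacO-1 promoter, a synthetic phage lambda PL derivative with lac operators that responds to LacI and IPTG, drives the small regulatory RNA MicC together with mCherry. The red fluorescence presumably reports transcription from this unit. In the second, the PLtetO-1 promoter, which is controlled by TetR and induced by anhydrotetracycline, drives an ompC::gfp fusion in which sequence from the ompC gene is joined to GFP. MicC is an Hfq-dependent sRNA known to repress ompC translation by base pairing with its mRNA leader, so green fluorescence reads out target silencing. The two inducers allow sRNA and target levels to be tuned separately.

The associated study concerns disruption of small RNA signalling through competition for Hfq, and the construct serves as a two-colour quantitative reporter of sRNA–target regulation in E. coli. No feature table was supplied, so the terminators, ribosome binding sites and exact fusion junctions are not documented here.
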