>Addgene plasmid #30008 | HL 839 (=HL 716 + pHL 108) | addgene partial sequence | sequence record 35334 | 30008 with mCherry-R
TCGCCCTCGATCTCGAACTCGTGGCCGTTCACGGAGCCCTCCATGTGCACCTTGAAGCGCATGAACTCCT
TGATGATGGCCATGTTATCCTCCTCGCCCTTGCTCACCATCGTACGTTTCTCCTCTTTAATAAGCTTCTG
GATAAGGATTATCCAATTCTAAAAAAAAAGCCCGGACGACTGTTCGGGCTTGTCTTTTTATATGTTGGAA
AATCAGTGGCAATGCAATGGCCCAACAGAAAATAAAATCTGTGACAATAAAGGCATATAACCCGGGAGTA
TCTTGTTATCCGCTCACAATGTCAATGTTATCCGCTCACATTTATGGATCCTGAGCGGATACATATTTGA
ATGTATTTAGAAAAATAAACAAAAGAGTTTGTAGAAACGCAAAAAGGCCATCCGTCAGGATGGCCTTCTG
CTTAATTTGATGCCTGGCAGTTTATGGCGGGCGTCCTGCCCGCCACCCTCCGGGCCGTTGCTTCGCAACG
TTCAAATCCGCTCCCGGCGGATTTGTCCTACTCAGGAGAGCGTTCACCGACAAACAACAGATAAAACGAA
AGGCCCAGTCTTTCGACTGAGCCTTTCGTTTTATTTGATGCCTGGCAGTTCCCTACTCTCGCATGGGGAG
ACCCCACACTACCATCGGCGCTACGGCGTTTCACTTCTGAGTTCGGCATGGGGTCAGGTGGGACCACCGC
GCTACTGCCGCCAGGCAAATTCTGTTTTATCAGACCGCTTCTGCGTTCTGATTTAATCTGTATCAGGCTG
AAAATCTTCTCTCATCCGCCAAAACAGCCAAGCTAGCTTTTATTTGTAGAGCTCATCCATGCCATGGGTA
ATCCCAGCAGCTGTTACAACTCA
