>Addgene plasmid #30008 | HL 839 (=HL 716 + pHL 108) | depositor partial sequence | sequence record 35628 | vector backbone, ColE (from pZ system) + AmpR
CCCGGGGGATCCCATGGTACGCGTGCTAGAGGCATCAAATAAAACGAAAGGCTCAGTCGAAAGACTGGGC
CTTTCGTTTTATCTGTTGTTTGTCGGTGAACGCTCTCCTGAGTAGGACAAATCCGCCGCCCTAGACCTAG
GCGTTCGGCTGCGGCGAGCGGTATCAGCTCACTCAAAGGCGGTAATACGGTTATCCACAGAATCAGGGGA
TAACGCAGGAAAGAACATGTGAGCAAAAGGCCAGCAAAAGGCCAGGAACCGTAAAAAGGCCGCGTTGCTG
GCGTTTTTCCATAGGCTCCGCCCCCCTGACGAGCATCACAAAAATCGACGCTCAAGTCAGAGGTGGCGAA
ACCCGACAGGACTATAAAGATACCAGGCGTTTCCCCCTGGAAGCTCCCTCGTGCGCTCTCCTGTTCCGAC
CCTGCCGCTTACCGGATACCTGTCCGCCTTTCTCCCTTCGGGAAGCGTGGCGCTTTCTCAATGCTCACGC
TGTAGGTATCTCAGTTCGGTGTAGGTCGTTCGCTCCAAGCTGGGCTGTGTGCACGAACCCCCCGTTCAGC
CCGACCGCTGCGCCTTATCCGGTAACTATCGTCTTGAGTCCAACCCGGTAAGACACGACTTATCGCCACT
GGCAGCAGCCACTGGTAACAGGATTAGCAGAGCGAGGTATGTAGGCGGTGCTACAGAGTTCTTGAAGTGG
TGGCCTAACTACGGCTACACTAGAAGGACAGTATTTGGTATCTGCGCTCTGCTGAAGCCAGTTACCTTCG
GAAAAAGAGTTGGTAGCTCTTGATCCGGCAAACAAACCACCGCTGGTAGCGGTGGTTTTTTTGTTTGCAA
GCAGCAGATTACGCGCAGAAAAAAAGGATCTCAAGAAGATCCTTTGATCTTTTCTACGGGGTCTGACGCT
CAGTGGAACGAAAACTCACGTTAAGGGATTTTGGTCATGACTAGTGCTTGGATTCTCACCAATAAAAAAC
GCCCGGCGGCAACCGAGCGTTCTGAACAAATCCAGATGGAGTTCTGAGGTCATTACTGGATCTATCAACA
GGAGTCCAAGCGAGCTCGTAAACTTGGTCTGACAGTTACCAATGCTTAATCAGTGAGGCACCTATCTCAG
CGATCTGTCTATTTCGTTCATCCATAGTTGCCTGACTCCCCGTCGTGTAGATAACTACGATACGGGAGGG
CTTACCATCTGGCCCCAGTGCTGCAATGATACCGCGAGACCCACGCTCACCGGCTCCAGATTTATCAGCA
ATAAACCAGCCAGCCGGAAGGGCCGAGCGCAGAAGTGGTCCTGCAACTTTATCCGCCTCCATCCAGTCTA
TTAATTGTTGCCGGGAAGCTAGAGTAAGTAGTTCGCCAGTTAATAGTTTGCGCAACGTTGTTGCCATTGC
TACAGGCATCGTGGTGTCACGCTCGTCGTTTGGTATGGCTTCATTCAGCTCCGGTTCCCAACGATCAAGG
CGAGTTACATGATCCCCCATGTTGTGCAAAAAAGCGGTTAGCTCCTTCGGTCCTCCGATCGTTGTCAGAA
GTAAGTTGGCCGCAGTGTTATCACTCATGGTTATGGCAGCACTGCATAATTCTCTTACTGTCATGCCATC
CGTAAGATGCTTTTCTGTGACTGGTGAGTACTCAACCAAGTCATTCTGAGAATAGTGTATGCGGCGACCG
AGTTGCTCTTGCCCGGCGTCAATACGGGATAATACCGCGCCACATAGCAGAACTTTAAAAGTGCTCATCA
TTGGAAAACGTTCTTCGGGGCGAAAACTCTCAAGGATCTTACCGCTGTTGAGATCCAGTTCGATGTAACC
CACTCGTGCACCCAACTGATCTTCAGCATCTTTTACTTTCACCAGCGTTTCTGGGTGAGCAAAAACAGGA
AGGCAAAATGCCGCAAAAAAGGGAATAAGGGCGACACGGAAATGTTGAATACTCATACTCTTCCTTTTTC
AATATTATTGAAGCATTTATCAGGGTTATTGTCTCATGAGCGGATACATATTTGAATGTATTTAGAAAAA
TAAACAAATAGGGGTTCCGCGCACATTTCCCCGAAAAGTGCCACCTGACGTC
