>Addgene plasmid #30008 | HL 839 (=HL 716 + pHL 108) | depositor partial sequence | sequence record 35629 | micC
TTATATGCCTTTATTGTCACAGATTTTATTTTCTGTTGGGCCATTGCATTGCCACTGATTTTCCAACATA
TAAAAAGACAAGCCCGAACAGTCGTCCGGGCTTTTTTTTTAGAATTGGATAATCCTTATCCAG
