>Addgene plasmid #30008 | HL 839 (=HL 716 + pHL 108) | depositor partial sequence | sequence record 35630 | ompC
TTGCCGACTGATTAATGAGGGTTAATCAGTATGCAGTGGCATAAAAAAGCAAATAAAGGCATATAACAGA
GGGTTAATAACATGAAAGTTAAAGTACTGTCCCTCCTGGTCCCAGCTA
