>Addgene plasmid #30008 | HL 839 (=HL 716 + pHL 108) | addgene partial sequence | sequence record 36865 | GFP-R 5'-CCATCTAATTCAACAAGAATTGGGACAAC-3'
GCATGCTAGCTGGGACCAGGAGGGACAGTACTTTAACTTTCATGTTATTAACCCTCTGTTATATGCCTTT
ATTTGCTTTTTTATGCCACTGCATACTGATTAACCCTCATTAATCAGTCGGCAAGTCGACAGTATCTCTA
TCACTGATAGGGATGTCAATCTCTATCACTGATAGGGACTCGAGGTGAAGACGAAAGGGCCTCGTGATAC
GCCTATTTTTATAGGTTAATGTCATGATAATAATGGTTTCTTAGACGTCAGGTGGCACTTTTCGGGGAAA
TGTGCGCGGAACCCCTATTTGTTTATTTTTCTAAATACATTCAAATATGTATCCGCTCATGAGACAATAA
CCCTGATAAATGCTTCAATAATATTGAAAAAGGAAGAGTATGAGTATTCAACATTTCCGTGTCGCCCTTA
TTCCCTTTTTTGCGGCATTTTGCCTTCCTGTTTTTGCTCACCCAGAAACGCTGGTGAAAGTAAAAGATGC
TGAAGATCAGTTGGGTGCACGAGTGGGTTACATCGAACTGGATCTCAACAGCGGTAAGATCCTTGAGAGT
TTTCGCCCCGAAGAACGTTTTCCAATGATGAGCACTTTTAAAGTTCTGCTATGTGGCGCGGTATTATCCC
GTATTGACGCCGGGCAAGAGCAACTCGGTCGCCGCATACACTATTCTCAGAATGACTTGGTTGAGTACTC
ACCAGTCACAGAAAAGCATCTTACGGATGGCATGACAGTAAGAGAATTATGCAGTGCTGCCATAACCATG
AGTGATAACACTGCGGCCAACTTACTTCTGACAACGATCGGAGGACCGAAGGACTACGCTTTGCCA
